Addgene plasmid #65602: PAS528 (TJF059)
Purpose: pETDuet-1 Containing FadD-His
Depositing lab: Pamela Silver. Depositing organization: Harvard Medical School. Publication: Enhancement of E. coli acyl-CoA synthetase FadD activity on medium chain fatty acids. Ford TJ, Way JC. PeerJ. 2015 Jun 30;3:e1040. doi: 10.7717/peerj.1040. eCollection 2015. PubMed 26157619.
Backbone
  Vector backbone: pETDuet-1
  Backbone manufacturer: Novagen
  Backbone size w/o insert (bp): 5420
  Total vector size (bp): 7081
  Vector type: Bacterial Expression
Growth in bacteria
  Bacterial resistance: Ampicillin, 100 μg/mL
  Growth temperature: 37°C
  Growth strain: Mach1
  Copy number: High Copy
Gene/Insert
  Gene/Insert name: FadD
  Species: E. coli
  Insert size (bp): 1721
  Promoter: T7 lacO
  Tag / fusion protein: 6x His (C terminal on insert)
  Cloning method: Restriction Enzyme; 5′ cloning site NcoI (unknown if destroyed); 3′ cloning site HindIII (unknown if destroyed)
  Sequencing primers: 5′ ctcgatcccgcgaaattaatacg; 3′ CTTAAGCATTATGCGGCCGCAAG
Terms and licenses: Academic/Nonprofit Terms; Industry Terms: Not Available to Industry
How to cite: PAS528 (TJF059) was a gift from Pamela Silver (Addgene plasmid # 65602 ; http://n2t.net/addgene:65602 ; RRID:Addgene_65602)
