[The description below was written by a language model from this plasmid's Addgene catalogue record.]
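Description:
PAS528 (TJF059) is a bacterial expression plasmid built on the Novagen pETDuet-1 backbone, carrying the E. coli fadD gene with a C-terminal 6x His tag. The complete construct is recorded as about 7.1 kb, made up of a 5.4 kb backbone and an insert of roughly 1.7 kb. It is selected with ampicillin and is listed as high copy. Mach1, a cloning strain, is the recorded growth strain. No feature table accompanies the record, so the origin of replication and other backbone elements are not itemised individually.

The FadD coding sequence was inserted by restriction cloning between NcoI and HindIII, although the record does not say whether either site survived cloning. Expression is driven by a T7 promoter with a lac operator. In this arrangement transcription depends on T7 RNA polymerase supplied by the host, and the operator allows Lac repressor to hold the promoter off until an inducer is added. Protein production would therefore normally be carried out in a T7 polymerase-expressing strain rather than the propagation strain. pETDuet-1 is designed for co-expression from two T7-driven cloning regions, but only one insert is recorded here.

FadD is the E. coli acyl-CoA synthetase, which activates free fatty acids to their CoA thioesters. The His tag allows purification by immobilised metal affinity chromatography and detection of the protein. The associated publication concerns improving FadD activity on medium-chain fatty acids, so this construct probably served to express and purify tagged FadD for enzyme characterisation. The record does not state whether the insert is wild type or a variant.
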