>Addgene plasmid #65602 | PAS528 (TJF059) | depositor partial sequence | sequence record 111396 | FadD-His
TTGAAGAAGGTTTGGCTTAACCGTTATCCCGCGGACGTTCCGACGGAGATCAACCCTGACCGTTATCAAT
CTCTGGTAGATATGTTTGAGCAGTCGGTCGCGCGCTACGCCGATCAACCTGCGTTTGTGAATATGGGGGA
GGTAATGACCTTCCGCAAGCTGGAAGAACGCAGTCGCGCGTTTGCCGCTTATTTGCAACAAGGGTTGGGG
CTGAAGAAAGGCGATCGCGTTGCGTTGATGATGCCTAATTTATTGCAATATCCGGTGGCGCTGTTTGGCA
TTTTGCGTGCCGGGATGATCGTCGTAAACGTTAACCCGTTGTATACCCCGCGTGAGCTAGAGCATCAGCT
TAACGATAGCGGCGCATCGGCGATTGTTATCGTGTCTAACTTTGCTCACACACTGGAAAAAGTGGTTGAT
AAAACCGCCGTTCAGCACGTAATTCTGACCCGTATGGGCGATCAGCTATCTACGGCAAAAGGCACGGTAG
TCAATTTCGTTGTTAAATACATCAAGCGTTTGGTGCCGAAATACCATCTGCCAGATGCCATTTCATTTCG
TAGCGCACTGCATAACGGCTACCGGATGCAGTACGTCAAACCCGAACTGGTGCCGGAAGATTTAGCTTTT
CTGCAATACACCGGCGGCACCACTGGTGTGGCGAAAGGCGCGATGCTGACTCACCGCAATATGCTGGCGA
ACCTGGAACAGGTTAACGCGACCTATGGTCCGCTGTTGCATCCGGGCAAAGAGCTGGTGGTGACGGCGCT
GCCGCTGTATCACATTTTTGCCCTGACCATTAACTGCCTGCTGTTTATCGAACTGGGTGGGCAGAACCTG
CTTATCACTAACCCGCGCGATATTCCAGGGTTGGTAAAAGAGTTAGCGAAATATCCGTTTACCGCTATCA
CGGGCGTTAACACCTTGTTCAATGCGTTGCTGAACAATAAAGAGTTCCAGCAGCTGGATTTCTCCAGTCT
GCATCTTTCCGCAGGCGGAGGGATGCCAGTGCAGCAAGTGGTGGCAGAGCGTTGGGTGAAACTGACAGGA
CAGTATCTGCTGGAAGGCTATGGCCTTACCGAGTGTGCGCCGCTGGTCAGCGTTAACCCATATGATATTG
ATTATCATAGTGGAAGCATCGGTTTGCCGGTGCCGTCGACGGAAGCCAAACTGGTGGATGATGATGATAA
TGAAGTACCACCGGGTCAACCGGGTGAGCTTTGTGTCAAAGGGCCGCAGGTGATGCTGGGTTACTGGCAG
CGTCCGGATGCTACAGATGAGATCATCAAAAATGGCTGGTTACACACCGGCGACATCGCGGTGATGGATG
AAGAAGGATTCCTGCGCATTGTCGATCGTAAAAAAGACATGATTCTGGTTTCCGGTTTTAACGTCTATCC
CAACGAGATTGAAGATGTCGTCATGCAGCATCCCGGCGTACAGGAAGTCGCGGCTGTTGGCGTACCTTCC
GGCTCCAGTGGTGAAGCGGTGAAAATCTTCGTAGTGAAAAAAGATCCATCGCTTACCGAAGAGTCACTGG
TGACCTTTTGCCGCCGTCAGCTCACGGGCTACAAAGTACCGAAGCTGGTGGAGTTTCGTGATGAGTTACC
GAAATCTAACGTCGGAAAAATTTTGCGACGAGAATTACGTGACGAAGCGCGCGGCAAAGTGGACAATAAA
GCCGGTTCTTCTCATCACCATCATCATCACTGAATGAATGA
