>Addgene plasmid #65602 | PAS528 (TJF059) | addgene partial sequence | sequence record 114735 | pBRrevBam 5'-GGTGATGTCGGCGATATAGG-3'
CCACGATGCGTCCGGCGTAGAGGATCGAGATCGATCTCGATCCCGCGAAATTAATACGACTCACTATAGG
GGAATTGTGAGCGGATAACAATTCCCCTCTAGAAATAATTTTGTTTAACTTTAAGAAGGAGATATACCAT
GGCATTGAAGAAGGTTTGGCTTAACCGTTATCCCGCGGACGTTCCGACGGAGATCAACCCTGACCGTTAT
CAATCTCTGGTAGATATGTTTGAGCAGTCGGTCGCGCGCTACGCCGATCAACCTGCGTTTGTGAATATGG
GGGAGGTAATGACCTTCCGCAAGCTGGAAGAACGCAGTCGCGCGTTTGCCGCTTATTTGCAACAAGGGTT
GGGGCTGAAGAAAGGCGATCGCGTTGCGTTGATGATGCCTAATTTATTGCAATATCCGGTGGCGCTGTTT
GGCATTTTGCGTGCCGGGATGATCGTCGTAAACGTTAACCCGTTGTATACCCCGCGTGAGCTTGAGCATC
AGCTTAACGATAGCGGCGCATCGGCGATTGTTATCGTGTCTAACTTTGCTCACACACTGGAAAAAGTGGT
TGATAAAACCGCCGTTCAGCACGTAATTCTGACCCGTATGGGCGATCAGCTATCTACGGCAAAAGGCACG
GTAGTCAATTTCGTTGTTAAATACATCAAGCGTTTGGTGCCGAAATACCATCTGCCAGATGCCATTTCAT
TTCGTAGCGCACTGCATAACGGCTACCGGATGCAGTACGTCAAACCCGAACTGGTGCCGGAAGATTTAGC
TTTTCTGCAATACACCGGCGGCACCACTGGTGTGGCGAAAGGCGCGATGCTGACTCACCGCAATATGCTG
GCGAACCTGGAACAGGTTAACGCGACCTATGGTCCGCTGTTGCATCCGGGCAAAGAGCTGGTGGTGACGG
CGCTGCCGCTGTATCACATTTTTGCCCTGACCATTAACTGCCTGCTGTTTATCGA
