>Addgene plasmid #65602 | PAS528 (TJF059) | addgene partial sequence | sequence record 114737 | T7term 5'-GCTAGTTATTGCTCAGCGG-3'
TGTGCTGGCGTTCAAATTTCGCAGCAGCGGTTTCTTTACCAGACTCGAGGGTACCGACGTCAGCGATCGC
GTGGCCGGCCGATATCCAATTGAGATCTGCCATATGTATATCTCCTTCTTATACTTAACTAATATACTAA
GATGGGGAATTGTTATCCGCTCACAATTCCCCTATAGTGAGTCGTATTAATTTCGATTATGCGGCCGTGT
ACAATACGATTACTTTCTGTTCGACTTAAGCATTATGCGGCCGCAAGCTTGGATCCTCATTCATTCAGTG
ATGATGATGGTGATGAGAAGAACCGGCTTTATTGTCCACTTTGCCGCGCGCTTCGTCACGTAATTCTCGT
CGCAAAATTTTTCCGACGTTAGATTTCGGTAACTCATCACGAAACTCCACCAGCTTCGGTACTTTGTAGC
CCGTGAGCTGACGGCGGCAAAAGGTCACCAGTGACTCTTCGGTAAGCGATGGATCTTTTTTCACTACGAA
GATTTTCACCGCTTCACCACTGGAGCCGGAAGGTACGCCAACAGCCGCGACTTCCTGTACGCCAGGATGC
TGCATGACGACATCTTCAATCTCGTTGGGATAGACGTTAAAACCGGAAACCAGAATCATGTCTTTTTTAC
GATCGACAATGCGCAGGAACCCTTCTTCATCCATCACCGCGATGTCGCCGGTGTGTAACCAGCCATTTTT
GATGATCTCATCTGTAGCATCCGGACGCTGCCAGTAACCCAGCATCACCTGCGGTCCTTTGACACAAAGC
TCACCCGGTTGACCCGGTGGTACTTCATTATCATCATCATCCACCAGTTTGGCTTCCGTCGACGGCACCG
GCAAACCGATGCTACCACTATGATAATCAATATCATATGGGTTAACGCTGACCAGCGGCGCACACTCGGT
AAGGCCATAGCCTTCCAGCAGATACTGTCCTGTCAGTTTCACCCAACGCTCTGCCACCACTTGCTGCACT
GGCATCCCTCCGCCTGCGGAAAGATGCAAACTGGAGAAATCCAGCTGCTGGAACT
